Addgene plasmid #68134: pCer-C3-Plk1-K82R
Purpose: Expression of Cerulean-tagged, kinase-dead Plk1 in mammalian cells
Depositing lab: Catherine Lindon. Depositing organization: University of Cambridge.
Backbone
  Vector backbone: pEGFP-C3
  Backbone manufacturer: Clontech
  Backbone size w/o insert (bp): 4700
  Total vector size (bp): 6500
  Modifications to backbone: EGFP swapped for Cerulean
  Vector type: Mammalian Expression
  Selectable markers: Neomycin (select with G418)
Growth in bacteria
  Bacterial resistance: Kanamycin, 50 μg/mL
  Growth temperature: 37°C
  Growth strain: DH5alpha
  Copy number: High Copy
Gene/Insert
  Gene/Insert name: Polo-like kinase 1 (alt name: Plk1)
  Species: H. sapiens (human)
  Insert size (bp): 1800
  Mutation: K82R kinase-dead version
  GenBank ID: NM_005030.4
  Entrez Gene: PLK1 (a.k.a. PLK, STPK13)
  Promoter: CMV
  Tag / fusion protein: Cerulean (N terminal on insert)
  Cloning method: Restriction Enzyme; 5′ cloning site EcoR1 (not destroyed); 3′ cloning site Xba1 (destroyed during cloning)
  Sequencing primers: 5′ GFP-FP; 3′ pEGFP-C2-RP
Resource information
  A portion of this plasmid was derived from a plasmid made by: Erich Nigg
Terms and licenses: Academic/Nonprofit Terms; Industry Terms: Not Available to Industry
How to cite: pCer-C3-Plk1-K82R was a gift from Catherine Lindon (Addgene plasmid # 68134 ; http://n2t.net/addgene:68134 ; RRID:Addgene_68134)
