[The description below was written by a language model from this plasmid's Addgene catalogue record and pLannotate feature annotations shown in this document.]
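Description:
pCer-C3-Plk1-K82R is a mammalian expression plasmid of about 6.5 kb built on the Clontech pEGFP-C3 backbone, in which the EGFP coding sequence has been replaced by the cyan fluorescent protein Cerulean (annotated as mCerulean). It replicates in E. coli at high copy from a ColE1/pUC-type origin and also carries an f1 phage origin. A single Tn5 aminoglycoside phosphotransferase gene (NeoR/KanR) serves both hosts. A bacterial bla-type promoter drives it for kanamycin selection in bacteria, and the adjacent SV40 enhancer/early promoter, with an HSV TK polyadenylation signal downstream, drives it for G418 selection of transfected mammalian cells. The short ble, bGH poly(A) and SV40 large T antigen fragments in the annotation are partial matches within backbone sequence rather than functional elements.

The expression cassette uses the human CMV immediate early enhancer and promoter to transcribe a fusion in which Cerulean sits at the N terminus, joined through residual multiple cloning site sequence to the roughly 1.8 kb human Polo-like kinase 1 (PLK1) coding sequence, and it ends at an SV40 poly(A) signal. The insert was cloned by restriction enzymes, keeping the 5′ EcoRI site and destroying the 3′ XbaI site. PLK1 carries the K82R substitution, which the record describes as a kinase-dead version of this mitotic serine/threonine kinase.

The stated purpose is expression of Cerulean-tagged, catalytically inactive Plk1 in mammalian cells. The fluorescent tag would allow the protein to be followed by microscopy, for example as an inactive counterpart to wild-type Plk1 in cell-cycle studies, although the record does not specify particular experiments.
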