Features (pLannotate 1.2.2; 15 found; start..end, strand, type, name):
     61..364     +  enhancer       CMV enhancer: human cytomegalovirus immediate early enhancer
    365..568     +  promoter       CMV promoter: human cytomegalovirus (CMV) immediate early promoter
    613..1329    +  CDS            mCerulean: mCerulean is a basic (constitutively fluorescent) cyan fluorescent protein published in 2005, derived from Aequorea victoria. It is reported to be a very rapidly-maturing monomer.
   1331..1361    +  misc_feature   MCS (fragment): multiple cloning site
   1360..3168    +  CDS            PLK1: PLK1_HUMAN - Also known as PLK. Experimental evidence at protein level: Swiss-Prot protein existence level 1. Serine/threonine-protein kinase that performs several important functions throughout M phase of the cell cycle, including the regulation of centrosome maturation and spindle assembly, the removal of cohesins from chromosome arms, the inactivation of anaphase- promoting complex/cyclosome (APC/C) inhibitors, and the regulation of mitotic exit and cytokinesis. Polo-like kinase proteins acts by binding and phosphorylating proteins are that already phosphorylated on a specific motif recogni
   3182..3266    +  CDS            large T antigen (fragment): large T antigen from SV40 (simian virus 40)
   3289..3410    +  polyA_signal   SV40 poly(A) signal: SV40 polyadenylation signal
   3444..3872    -  rep_origin     f1 ori (sequence partly withheld): f1 bacteriophage origin of replication; arrow indicates direction of (+) strand synthesis
   3899..4003    +  promoter       AmpR promoter: bla
   4005..4362    +  promoter       SV40 promoter: SV40 enhancer and early promoter
   4397..5191    +  CDS            NeoR/KanR: aminoglycoside phosphotransferase from Tn5; aph(3')-II (or nptII); confers resistance to neomycin, kanamycin, and G418 (Geneticin®)
   5212..5364    +  CDS            ble (fragment): BLE_KLEPN - Experimental evidence at protein level: Swiss-Prot protein existence level 1. Binding protein with a strong affinity to the bleomycin family of antibiotics. Binds to CL990; an antimitotic-antibiotic compound. From Klebsiella pneumoniae.
   5423..5470    +  polyA_signal   HSV TK poly(A) signal: herpes simplex virus thymidine kinase polyadenylation signal (Cole and Stacy, 1985)
   5561..5577    -  polyA_signal   bGH poly(A) signal (fragment): bovine growth hormone polyadenylation signal
   5799..6387    +  rep_origin     ori: high-copy-number ColE1/pMB1/pBR322/pUC origin of replication
>Addgene plasmid #68134 | pCer-C3-Plk1-K82R | addgene full sequence | sequence record 123466 | Addgene assembled full plasmid sequence
TAGTTATTAATAGTAATCAATTACGGGGTCATTAGTTCATAGCCCATATATGGAGTTCCGCGTTACATAA
CTTACGGTAAATGGCCCGCCTGGCTGACCGCCCAACGACCCCCGCCCATTGACGTCAATAATGACGTATG
TTCCCATAGTAACGCCAATAGGGACTTTCCATTGACGTCAATGGGTGGAGTATTTACGGTAAACTGCCCA
CTTGGCAGTACATCAAGTGTATCATATGCCAAGTACGCCCCCTATTGACGTCAATGACGGTAAATGGCCC
GCCTGGCATTATGCCCAGTACATGACCTTATGGGACTTTCCTACTTGGCAGTACATCTACGTATTAGTCA
TCGCTATTACCATGGTGATGCGGTTTTGGCAGTACATCAATGGGCGTGGATAGCGGTTTGACTCACGGGG
ATTTCCAAGTCTCCACCCCATTGACGTCAATGGGAGTTTGTTTTGGCACCAAAATCAACGGGACTTTCCA
AAATGTCGTAACAACTCCGCCCCATTGACGCAAATGGGCGGTAGGCGTGTACGGTGGGAGGTCTATATAA
GCAGAGCTGGTTTAGTGAACCGTCAGATCCGCTAGCGCTACCGGTCGCCACCATGGTGAGCAAGGGCGAG
GAGCTGTTCACCGGGGTGGTGCCCATCCTGGTCGAGCTGGACGGCGACGTAAACGGCCACAAGTTCAGCG
TGTCCGGCGAGGGCGAGGGCGATGCCACCTACGGCAAGCTGACCCTGAAGTTCATCTGCACCACCGGCAA
GCTGCCCGTGCCCTGGCCCACCCTCGTGACCACCCTGACCTGGGGCGTGCAGTGCTTCGCCCGCTACCCC
GACCACATGAAGCAGCACGACTTCTTCAAGTCCGCCATGCCCGAAGGCTACGTCCAGGAGCGCACCATCT
TCTTCAAGGACGACGGCAACTACAAGACCCGCGCCGAGGTGAAGTTCGAGGGCGACACCCTGGTGAACCG
CATCGAGCTGAAGGGCATCGACTTCAAGGAGGACGGCAACATCCTGGGGCACAAGCTGGAGTACAACGCC
ATCAGCGACAACGTCTATATCACCGCCGACAAGCAGAAGAACGGCATCAAGGCCAACTTCAAGATCCGCC
ACAACATCGAGGACGGCAGCGTGCAGCTCGCCGACCACTACCAGCAGAACACCCCCATCGGCGACGGCCC
CGTGCTGCTGCCCGACAACCACTACCTGAGCACCCAGTCCAAGCTGAGCAAAGACCCCAACGAGAAGCGC
GATCACATGGTCCTGCTGGAGTTCGTGACCGCCGCCGGGATCACTCTCGGCATGGACGAGCTGTACAAGT
ACTCAGATCTCGAGCTCAAGCTTCGAATTCTAAGTGCTGCAGTGACTGCAGGGAAGCTGGCACGGGCACC
GGCCGACCCTGGGAAAGCCGGGGTCCCCGGAGTTGCAGCTCCCGGAGCTCCGGCGGCGGCTCCACCGGCG
AAAGAGATCCCGGAGGTCCTAGTGGACCCACGCAGCCGGCGGCGCTATGTGCGGGGCCGCTTTTTGGGCA
AGGGCGGCTTTGCCAAGTGCTTCGAGATCTCGGACGCGGACACCAAGGAGGTGTTCGCGGGCAGGATTGT
GCCTAAGTCTCTGCTGCTCAAGCCGCACCAGAGGGAGAAGATGTCCATGGAAATATCCATTCACCGCAGC
CTCGCCCACCAGCACGTCGTAGGATTCCACGGCTTTTTCGAGGACAACGACTTCGTGTTCGTGGTGTTGG
AGCTCTGCCGCCGGAGGTCTCTCCTGGAGCTGCACAAGAGGAGGAAAGCCCTGACTGAGCCTGAGGCCCG
ATACTACCTACGGCAAATTGTGCTTGGCTGCCAGTACCTGCACCGAAACCGAGTTATTCATCGAGACCTC
AAGCTGGGCAACCTTTTCCTGAATGAAGATCTGGAGGTGAAAATAGGGGATTTTGGACTGGCAACCAAAG
TCGAATATGACGGGGAGAGGAAGAAGACCCTGTGTGGGACTCCTAATTACATAGCTCCCGAGGTGCTGAG
CAAGAAAGGGCACAGTTTCGAGGTGGATGTGTGGTCCATTGGGTGTATCATGTATACCTTGTTAGTGGGC
AAACCACCTTTTGAGACTTCTTGCCTAAAAGAGACCTACCTCCGGATCAAGAAGAATGAATACAGTATTC
CCAAGCACATCAACCCCGTGGCCGCCTCCCTCATCCAGAAGATGCTTCAGACAGATCCCACTGCCCGCCC
AACCATTAACGAGCTGCTTAATGACGAGTTCTTTACTTCTGGCTATATCCCTGCCCGTCTCCCCATCACC
TGCCTGACCATTCCACCAAGGTTTTCGATTGCTCCCAGCAGCCTGGACCCCAGCAACCGGAAGCCCCTCA
CAGTCCTCAATAAAGGCTTGGAGAACCCCCTGCCTGAGCGTCCCCGGGAAAAAGAAGAACCAGTGGTTCG
AGAGACAGGTGAGGTGGTCGACTGCCACCTCAGTGACATGCTGCAGCAGCTGCACAGTGTCAATGCCTCC
AAGCCCTCGGAGCGTGGGCTGGTCAGGCAAGAGGAGGCTGAGGATCCTGCCTGCATCCCCATCTTCTGGG
TCAGCAAGTGGGTGGACTATTCGGACAAGTACGGCCTTGGGTATCAGCTCTGTGATAACAGCGTGGGGGT
GCTCTTCAATGACTCAACACGCCTCATCCTCTACAATGATGGTGACAGCCTGCAGTACATAGAGCGTGAC
GGCACTGAGTCCTACCTCACCGTGAGTTCCCATCCCAACTCCTTGATGAAGAAGATCACCCTCCTTAAAT
ATTTCCGCAATTACATGAGCGAGCACTTGCTGAAGGCAGGTGCCAACATCACGCCGCGCGAAGGTGATGA
GCTCGCCCGGCTGCCCTACCTACGGACCTGGTTCCGCACCCGCAGCGCCATCATCCTGCACCTCAGCAAC
GGCAGCGTGCAGATCAACTTCTTCCAGGATCACACCAAGCTCATCTTGTGCCCACTGATGGCAGCCGTGA
CCTACATCGACGAGAAGCGGGACTTCCGCACATACCGCCTGAGTCTCCTGGAGGAGTACGGCTGCTGCAA
GGAGCTGGCCAGCCGGCTCCGCTACGCCCGCACTATGGTGGACAAGCTGCTGAGCTCACGCTCGGCCAGC
AACCGTCTCAAGGCCTCCTAAGCTAGATAACTGATCATAATCAGCCATACCACATTTGTAGAGGTTTTAC
TTGCTTTAAAAAACCTCCCACACCTCCCCCTGAACCTGAAACATAAAATGAATGCAATTGTTGTTGTTAA
CTTGTTTATTGCAGCTTATAATGGTTACAAATAAAGCAATAGCATCACAAATTTCACAAATAAAGCATTT
TTTTCACTGCATTCTAGTTGTGGTTTGTCCAAACTCATCAATGTATCTTAACGCGTAAATTGTAAGCGTT
AATATTTTGTTAAAATTCGCGTTAAATTTTTGTTAAATCAGCTCATTTTTTAACCAATAGGCCGAAATCG
GCAAAATCCCTTATAAATCAAAAGAATAGACCGAGATAGGGT
[37 nt withheld, positions 3543-3579]
AAAGAACGTGGACTCCAACGTCAAAGG
[49 nt withheld, positions 3607-3655]
T
[91 nt withheld, positions 3657-3747]
G
[124 nt withheld, positions 3749-3872]
CAGGTGGCACTTTTCGGGGAAATGTGCGCGGAACCCCTATTTGTTTATTTTTCTAAATACATTCAAATAT
GTATCCGCTCATGAGACAATAACCCTGATAAATGCTTCAATAATATTGAAAAAGGAAGAGTCCTGAGGCG
GAAAGAACCAGCTGTGGAATGTGTGTCAGTTAGGGTGTGGAAAGTCCCCAGGCTCCCCAGCAGGCAGAAG
TATGCAAAGCATGCATCTCAATTAGTCAGCAACCAGGTGTGGAAAGTCCCCAGGCTCCCCAGCAGGCAGA
AGTATGCAAAGCATGCATCTCAATTAGTCAGCAACCATAGTCCCGCCCCTAACTCCGCCCATCCCGCCCC
TAACTCCGCCCAGTTCCGCCCATTCTCCGCCCCATGGCTGACTAATTTTTTTTATTTATGCAGAGGCCGA
GGCCGCCTCGGCCTCTGAGCTATTCCAGAAGTAGTGAGGAGGCTTTTTTGGAGGCCTAGGCTTTTGCAAA
GATCGATCAAGAGACAGGATGAGGATCGTTTCGCATGATTGAACAAGATGGATTGCACGCAGGTTCTCCG
GCCGCTTGGGTGGAGAGGCTATTCGGCTATGACTGGGCACAACAGACAATCGGCTGCTCTGATGCCGCCG
TGTTCCGGCTGTCAGCGCAGGGGCGCCCGGTTCTTTTTGTCAAGACCGACCTGTCCGGTGCCCTGAATGA
ACTGCAAGACGAGGCAGCGCGGCTATCGTGGCTGGCCACGACGGGCGTTCCTTGCGCAGCTGTGCTCGAC
GTTGTCACTGAAGCGGGAAGGGACTGGCTGCTATTGGGCGAAGTGCCGGGGCAGGATCTCCTGTCATCTC
ACCTTGCTCCTGCCGAGAAAGTATCCATCATGGCTGATGCAATGCGGCGGCTGCATACGCTTGATCCGGC
TACCTGCCCATTCGACCACCAAGCGAAACATCGCATCGAGCGAGCACGTACTCGGATGGAAGCCGGTCTT
GTCGATCAGGATGATCTGGACGAAGAGCATCAGGGGCTCGCGCCAGCCGAACTGTTCGCCAGGCTCAAGG
CGAGCATGCCCGACGGCGAGGATCTCGTCGTGACCCATGGCGATGCCTGCTTGCCGAATATCATGGTGGA
AAATGGCCGCTTTTCTGGATTCATCGACTGTGGCCGGCTGGGTGTGGCGGACCGCTATCAGGACATAGCG
TTGGCTACCCGTGATATTGCTGAAGAGCTTGGCGGCGAATGGGCTGACCGCTTCCTCGTGCTTTACGGTA
TCGCCGCTCCCGATTCGCAGCGCATCGCCTTCTATCGCCTTCTTGACGAGTTCTTCTGAGCGGGACTCTG
GGGTTCGAAATGACCGACCAAGCGACGCCCAACCTGCCATCACGAGATTTCGATTCCACCGCCGCCTTCT
ATGAAAGGTTGGGCTTCGGAATCGTTTTCCGGGACGCCGGCTGGATGATCCTCCAGCGCGGGGATCTCAT
GCTGGAGTTCTTCGCCCACCCTAGGGGGAGGCTAACTGAAACACGGAAGGAGACAATACCGGAAGGAACC
CGCGCTATGACGGCAATAAAAAGACAGAATAAAACGCACGGTGTTGGGTCGTTTGTTCATAAACGCGGGG
TTCGGTCCCAGGGCTGGCACTCTGTCGATACCCCACCGAGACCCCATTGGGGCCAATACGCCCGCGTTTC
TTCCTTTTCCCCACCCCACCCCCCAAGTTCGGGTGAAGGCCCAGGGCTCGCAGCCAACGTCGGGGCGGCA
GGCCCTGCCATAGCCTCAGGTTACTCATATATACTTTAGATTGATTTAAAACTTCATTTTTAATTTAAAA
GGATCTAGGTGAAGATCCTTTTTGATAATCTCATGACCAAAATCCCTTAACGTGAGTTTTCGTTCCACTG
AGCGTCAGACCCCGTAGAAAAGATCAAAGGATCTTCTTGAGATCCTTTTTTTCTGCGCGTAATCTGCTGC
TTGCAAACAAAAAAACCACCGCTACCAGCGGTGGTTTGTTTGCCGGATCAAGAGCTACCAACTCTTTTTC
CGAAGGTAACTGGCTTCAGCAGAGCGCAGATACCAAATACTGTCCTTCTAGTGTAGCCGTAGTTAGGCCA
CCACTTCAAGAACTCTGTAGCACCGCCTACATACCTCGCTCTGCTAATCCTGTTACCAGTGGCTGCTGCC
AGTGGCGATAAGTCGTGTCTTACCGGGTTGGACTCAAGACGATAGTTACCGGATAAGGCGCAGCGGTCGG
GCTGAACGGGGGGTTCGTGCACACAGCCCAGCTTGGAGCGAACGACCTACACCGAACTGAGATACCTACA
GCGTGAGCTATGAGAAAGCGCCACGCTTCCCGAAGGGAGAAAGGCGGACAGGTATCCGGTAAGCGGCAGG
GTCGGAACAGGAGAGCGCACGAGGGAGCTTCCAGGGGGAAACGCCTGGTATCTTTATAGTCCTGTCGGGT
TTCGCCACCTCTGACTTGAGCGTCGATTTTTGTGATGCTCGTCAGGGGGGCGGAGCCTATGGAAAAACGC
CAGCAACGCGGCCTTTTTACGGTTCCTGGCCTTTTGCTGGCCTTTTGCTCACATGTTCTTTCCTGCGTTA
TCCCCTGATTCTGTGGATAACCGTATTACCGCCATGCAT
