>Addgene plasmid #68134 | pCer-C3-Plk1-K82R | depositor partial sequence | sequence record 119501 | Plk1 CR
GGACGAGCTGTACAGTACTCAGATCTCGAGCTCAAGCTTCGAATTCTAAGTGCTGCAGTGACTGCAGGGA
AGCTGGCACGGGCACCGGCCGACCCTGGGAAAGCCGGGGTCCCCGGAGTTGCAGCTCCCGGAGCTCCGGC
GGCGGCTCCACCGGCGAAAGAGATCCCGGAGGTCCTAGTGGACCCACGCAGCCGGCGGCGCTATGTGCGG
GGCCGCTTTTTGGGCAAGGGCGGCTTTGCCAAGTGCTTCGAGATCTCGGACGCGGACACCAAGGAGGTGT
TCGCGGGCAGGATTGTGCCTAAGTCTCTGCTGCTCAAGCCGCACCAGAGGGAGAAGATGTCCATGGAAAT
ATCCATTCACCGCAGCCTCGCCCACCAGCACGTCGTAGGATTCCACGGCTTTTTCGAGGACAACGACTTC
GTGTTCGTGGTGTTGGAGCTCTGCCGCCGGAGGTCTCTCCTGGAGCTGCACAAGAGGAGGAAAGCCCTGA
CTGAGCCTGAGGCCCGATACTACCTACGGCAAATTGTGCTTGGCTGCCAGTACCTGCACCGAAACCGAGT
TATTCATCGAGACCTCAAGCTGGGCAACCTTTTCCTGAATGAAGATCTGGAGGTGAAAATAGGGGATTTT
GGACTGGCAACCAAAGTCGAATATGACGGGGAGAGGAAGAAGACCCTGTGTGGGACTCCTAATTACATAG
CTCCCGAGGTGCTGAGCAAGAAAGGGCACAGTTTCGAGGTGGATGTGTGGTCCATTGGGTGTATCATGTA
TACCTTGTTAGTGGGCAAACCACCTTTTGAGACTTCTTGCCTAAAAGAGACCTACCTCCGGATCAAGAAG
AATGAATACAGTATTCCCAAGCACATCAACCCCGTGGCCGCCTCCCTCATCCAGAAGATGCTTCAGACAG
ATCCCACTGCCCGCCCAACCATTAACGAGCTGCTTAATGACGAGTTCTTTACTTCTGGCTATATCCCTGC
CCGTCTCCCCATCACCTGCCTGACCATTCCACCAAGGTTTTCGATTGCTCCCAGCAGCCTGGACCCCAGC
AACCGGAAGCCCCTCACAGTCCTCAATAAAGGCTTGGAGAACCCCCTGCCTGAGCGTCCCCGGGAAAAAG
AAGAACCAGTGGTTCGAGAGACAGGTGAGGTGGTCGACTGCCACCTCAGTGACATGCTGCAGCAGCTGCA
CAGTGTCAATGCCTCCAAGCCCTCGGAGCGTGGGCTGGTCAGGCAAGAGGAGGCTGAGGATCCTGCCTGC
ATCCCCATCTTCTGGGTCAGCAAGTGGGTGGACTATTCGGACAAGTACGGCCTTGGGTATCAGCTCTGTG
ATAACAGCGTGGGGGTGCTCTTCAATGACTCAACACGCCTCATCCTCTACAATGATGGTGACAGCCTGCA
GTACATAGAGCGTGACGGCACTGAGTCCTACCTCACCGTGAGTTCCCATCCCAACTCCTTGATGAAGAAG
ATCACCCTCCTTAAATATTTCCGCAATTACATGAGCGAGCACTTGCTGAAGGCAGGTGCCAACATCACGC
CGCGCGAAGGTGATGAGCTCGCCCGGCTGCCCTACCTACGGACCTGGTTCCGCACCCGCAGCGCCATCAT
CCTGCACCTCAGCAACGGCAGCGTGCAGATCAACTTCTTCCAGGATCACACCAAGCTCATCTTGTGCCCA
CTGATGGCAGCCGTGACCTACATCGACGAGAAGCGGGACTTCCGCACATACCGCCTGAGTCTCCTGGAGG
AGTACGGCTGCTGCAAGGAGCTGGCCAGCCGGCTCCGCTACGCCCGCACTATGGTGGACAAGCTGCTGAG
CTCACGCTCGGCCAGCAACCGTCTCAAGGCCNTCCTAAGCTAGATNAACT
