>Addgene plasmid #68134 | pCer-C3-Plk1-K82R | addgene partial sequence | sequence record 123273 | EGFP-C 5'-CATGGTCCTGCTGGAGTTCGTG-3'
CTCTCGGCATGGACGAGCTGTACAAGTACTCAGATCTCGAGCTCAAGCTTCGAATTCTAAGTGCTGCAGT
GACTGCAGGGAAGCTGGCACGGGCACCGGCCGACCCTGGGAAAGCCGGGGTCCCCGGAGTTGCAGCTCCC
GGAGCTCCGGCGGCGGCTCCACCGGCGAAAGAGATCCCGGAGGTCCTAGTGGACCCACGCAGCCGGCGGC
GCTATGTGCGGGGCCGCTTTTTGGGCAAGGGCGGCTTTGCCAAGTGCTTCGAGATCTCGGACGCGGACAC
CAAGGAGGTGTTCGCGGGCAGGATTGTGCCTAAGTCTCTGCTGCTCAAGCCGCACCAGAGGGAGAAGATG
TCCATGGAAATATCCATTCACCGCAGCCTCGCCCACCAGCACGTCGTAGGATTCCACGGCTTTTTCGAGG
ACAACGACTTCGTGTTCGTGGTGTTGGAGCTCTGCCGCCGGAGGTCTCTCCTGGAGCTGCACAAGAGGAG
GAAAGCCCTGACTGAGCCTGAGGCCCGATACTACCTACGGCAAATTGTGCTTGGCTGCCAGTACCTGCAC
CGAAACCGAGTTATTCATCGAGACCTCAAGCTGGGCAACCTTTTCCTGAATGAAGATCTGGAGGTGAAAA
TAGGGGATTTTGGACTGGCAACCAAAGTCGAATATGACGGGGAGAGGAAGAAGACCCTGTGTGGGACTCC
TAATTACATAGCTCCCGAGGTGCTGAGCAAGAAAGGGCACAGTTTCGAGGTGGATGTGTGGTCCATTGGG
TGTATCATGTATACCTTGTTAGTGGGCAAACCACCTTTTGAGACTTCTTGCCTAAAAGAGACCTACCTCC
GGATCAAGAAGAATGAATACAGTATTCCCAAGCACATCAACCCCGTGGCCGCCTCCCTCATCCAGAAGAT
GCTTCAGACAGATCCCACTGCCCGCCCAACCATTAACGAGCTGCTTAATGACGAGTTCTTTACTTCTGGC
TATATCCCTGCCCGTCTCCCCATCACCTGCCTGACCATTCCACCAAGGTTTTCGATTGCTCCCAGCAGCC
TGGACCCCAGCAACCGGAAGCCCCTCACAGTCCTCAATAAAGGCTTGGAGAACCCC
