>Addgene plasmid #68134 | pCer-C3-Plk1-K82R | addgene partial sequence | sequence record 123463 | CMV-F 5'-CGCAAATGGGCGGTAGGCGTG-3'
CTATATAAGCAGAGCTGGTTTAGTGAACCGTCAGATCCGCTAGCGCTACCGGTCGCCACCATGGTGAGCA
AGGGCGAGGAGCTGTTCACCGGGGTGGTGCCCATCCTGGTCGAGCTGGACGGCGACGTAAACGGCCACAA
GTTCAGCGTGTCCGGCGAGGGCGAGGGCGATGCCACCTACGGCAAGCTGACCCTGAAGTTCATCTGCACC
ACCGGCAAGCTGCCCGTGCCCTGGCCCACCCTCGTGACCACCCTGACCTGGGGCGTGCAGTGCTTCGCCC
GCTACCCCGACCACATGAAGCAGCACGACTTCTTCAAGTCCGCCATGCCCGAAGGCTACGTCCAGGAGCG
CACCATCTTCTTCAAGGACGACGGCAACTACAAGACCCGCGCCGAGGTGAAGTTCGAGGGCGACACCCTG
GTGAACCGCATCGAGCTGAAGGGCATCGACTTCAAGGAGGACGGCAACATCCTGGGGCACAAGCTGGAGT
ACAACGCCATCAGCGACAACGTCTATATCACCGCCGACAAGCAGAAGAACGGCATCAAGGCCAACTTCAA
GATCCGCCACAACATCGAGGACGGCAGCGTGCAGCTCGCCGACCACTACCAGCAGAACACCCCCATCGGC
GACGGCCCCGTGCTGCTGCCCGACAACCACTACCTGAGCACCCAGTCCAAGCTGAGCAAAGACCCCAACG
AGAAGCGCGATCACATGGTCCTGCTGGAGTTCGTGACCGCCGCCGGGATCACTCTCGGCATGGACGAGCT
GTACAAGTACTCAGATCTCGAGCTCAAGCTTCGAATTCTAAGTGCTGCAGTGACTGCAGGGAAGCTGGCA
CGGGCACCGGCCGACCCTGGGAAAGCCGGGGTCCCCGGAGTTGCAGCTCCCGGAGCTCCGGCGGCGGCTC
CACCGGCGAAAGAGATCCCGGAGGTCCTAGTGGACCCACGCAGCCGGCGGCGCTATGTGCGGGGCCGCTT
TT
