>Addgene plasmid #68134 | pCer-C3-Plk1-K82R | addgene partial sequence | sequence record 123464 | SV40pA-R 5'-GAAATTTGTGATGCTATTGC-3'
TTATAAGCTGCAATAAACAAGTTAACAACAACAATTGCATTCATTTTATGTTTCAGGTTCAGGGGGAGGT
GTGGGAGGTTTTTTAAAGCAAGTAAAACCTCTACAAATGTGGTATGGCTGATTATGATCAGTTATCTAGC
TTAGGAGGCCTTGAGACGGTTGCTGGCCGAGCGTGAGCTCAGCAGCTTGTCCACCATAGTGCGGGCGTAG
CGGAGCCGGCTGGCCAGCTCCTTGCAGCAGCCGTACTCCTCCAGGAGACTCAGGCGGTATGTGCGGAAGT
CCCGCTTCTCGTCGATGTAGGTCACGGCTGCCATCAGTGGGCACAAGATGAGCTTGGTGTGATCCTGGAA
GAAGTTGATCTGCACGCTGCCGTTGCTGAGGTGCAGGATGATGGCGCTGCGGGTGCGGAACCAGGTCCGT
AGGTAGGGCAGCCGGGCGAGCTCATCACCTTCGCGCGGCGTGATGTTGGCACCTGCCTTCAGCAAGTGCT
CGCTCATGTAATTGCGGAAATATTTAAGGAGGGTGATCTTCTTCATCAAGGAGTTGGGATGGGAACTCAC
GGTGAGGTAGGACTCAGTGCCGTCACGCTCTATGTACTGCAGGCTGTCACCATCATTGTAGAGGATGAGG
CGTGTTGAGTCATTGAAGAGCACCCCCACGCTGTTATCACAGAGCTGATACCCAAGGCCGTACTTGTCCG
AATAGTCCACCCACTTGCTGACCCAGAAGATGGGGATGCAGGCAGGATCCTCAGCCTCCTCTTGCCTGAC
CAGCCCACGCTCCGAGGGCTTGGAGGCATTGACACTGTGCAGCTGCTGCAGCATGTCACTGAGGTGGCAG
TCGACCACCTCACCTGTCTCTCGAACCACTGGTTCTTCTTTTTCCCGGGGACGCTCAGGCAGGGGGTTCT
CCAAGCCTTTATTGAGGACTGTGAGGGGCTTCCGGTTGCTGGGGTCCAGGCTGCTGGGAGCAATCGAAAA
CCTTGGTGGAATGGTCAGGCAGGTGATGGGGA
